>Addgene plasmid #204101 | pBP-TagR_MCD10 | addgene full sequence | sequence record 413902 | Addgene NGS Result
GAAGATCCTTTGATCTTTTCTACGGGGTCTGACGCTCAGTGGAACGAAAACTCACGTTAAGGGATTTTGG
TCATGAGATTATCAAAAAGGATCTTCACCTAGATCCTTTTAAATTAAAAATGAAGTTTTAAATCAATCTA
AAGTATATATGAGTAAACTTGGTCTGACAGCTCGAGGCTTGGATTCTCACCAATAAAAAACGCCCGGCGG
CAACCGAGCGTTCTGAACAAATCCAGATGGAGTTCTGAGGTCATTACTGGATCTATCAACAGGAGTCCAA
GCGAGCTCGATATCAAATTACGCCCCGCCCTGCCACTCATCGCAGTACTGTTGTAATTCATTAAGCATTC
TGCCGACATGGAAGCCATCACAAACGGCATGATGAACCTGAATCGCCAGCGGCATCAGCACCTTGTCGCC
TTGCGTATAATATTTGCCCATGGTGAAAACGGGGGCGAAGAAGTTGTCCATATTGGCCACGTTTAAATCA
AAACTGGTGAAACTCACCCAGGGATTGGCTGACACGAAAAACATATTCTCAATAAACCCTTTAGGGAAAT
AGGCCAGGTTTTCACCGTAACACGCCACATCTTGCGAATATATGTGTAGAAACTGCCGGAAATCGTCGTG
GTATTCACTCCAGAGCGATGAAAACGTTTCAGTTTGCTCATGGAAAACGGTGTAACAAGGGTGAACACTA
TCCCATATCACCAGCTCACCGTCTTTCATTGCCATACGAAATTCCGGATGAGCATTCATCAGGCGGGCAA
GAATGTGAATAAAGGCCGGATAAAACTTGTGCTTATTTTTCTTTACGGTCTTTAAAAAGGCCGTAATATC
CAGCTGAACGGTCTGGTTATAGGTACATTGAGCAACTGACTGAAATGCCTCAAAATGTTCTTTACGATGC
CATTGGGATATATCAACGGTGGTATATCCAGTGATTTTTTTCTCCATTTTAGCTTCCTTAGCTCCTGAAA
ATCTCGATAACTCAAAAAATACGCCCGGTAGTGATCTTATTTCATTATGGTGAAAGTTGGAACCTCTTAC
GTGCCCGATCAACTCGAGTGCCACCTGACGTCTAAGAAACCATTATTATCATGACATTAACCTATAAAAA
TAGGCGTATCACGAGGCAGAATTTCAGATAAAAAAAATCCTTAGCTTTCGCTAAGGATGATTTCGGTCTC
AGTACTCTTAATCATGCGGAGGATCGTTTTAAATGAGACCTCCGGCAAAAAAGGGCAAGGTGTCACCACC
CTGCCCTTTTTCTTTAAAACCGAAAAGATTACTTCGCGTTATGCAGGCTTCCTCGCTCACTGACTCGCTG
CGCTCGGTCGTTCGGCTGCGGCGAGCGGTATCAGCTCACTCAAAGGCGGTAATACGGTTATCCACAGAAT
CAGGGGATAACGCAGGAAAGAACATGTGAGCAAAAGGCCAGCAAAAGGCCAGGAACCGTAAAAAGGCCGC
GTTGCTGGCGTTTTTCCACAGGCTCCGCCCCCCTGACGAGCATCACAAAAATCGACGCTCAAGTCAGAGG
TGGCGAAACCCGACAGGACTATAAAGATACCAGGCGTTTCCCCCTGGAAGCTCCCTCGTGCGCTCTCCTG
TTCCGACCCTGCCGCTTACCGGATACCTGTCCGCCTTTCTCCCTTCGGGAAGCGTGGCGCTTTCTCATAG
CTCACGCTGTAGGTATCTCAGTTCGGTGTAGGTCGTTCGCTCCAAGCTGGGCTGTGTGCACGAACCCCCC
GTTCAGCCCGACCGCTGCGCCTTATCCGGTAACTATCGTCTTGAGTCCAACCCGGTAAGACACGACTTAT
CGCCACTGGCAGCAGCCACTGGTAACAGGATTAGCAGAGCGAGGTATGTAGGCGGTGCTACAGAGTTCTT
GAAGTGGTGGCCTAACTACGGCTACACTAGAAGAACAGTATTTGGTATCTGCGCTCTGCTGAAGCCAGTT
ACCTTCGGAAAAAGAGTTGGTAGCTCTTGATCCGGCAAACAAACCACCGCTGGTAGCGGTGGTTTTTTTG
TTTGCAAGCAGCAGATTACGCGCAGAAAAAAAGGATCTCAA
Features (pLannotate 1.2.2; 6 found; start..end, strand, type, name):
    183..277     -  terminator     lambda t0 terminator: transcription terminator from phage lambda
    301..957     -  CDS            cat: CAT_ECOLX - Experimental evidence at protein level: Swiss-Prot protein existence level 1. This enzyme is an effector of chloramphenicol resistance in bacteria. From Escherichia coli. This protein is used as a marker in many commonly used cloning vectors, such as pACYC184.
    958..1055    -  promoter       cat promoter: promoter of the E. coli cat gene encoding chloramphenicol acetyltransferase
   1141..1184    -  terminator     bacterial terminator: putative bacterial transcription terminator
   1231..1288    +  terminator     his operon terminator: This putative transcriptin terminator from the E. coli his operon has a 2-bp deletion introduced during synthesis. Its efficiency has not been determined.
   1483..2071    -  rep_origin     ori: high-copy-number ColE1/pMB1/pBR322/pUC origin of replication
