[The description below was written by a language model from this plasmid's Addgene catalogue record and pLannotate feature annotations shown in this document.]
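Description:
pBP-TagR_MCD10 is a small (about 2.1 kb) bacterial part-storage plasmid built on the iGEM pSB1C3 backbone, carrying a synthetic ribosome binding site element intended for modular assembly rather than a complete expression cassette. It is propagated in E. coli from a high-copy ColE1/pUC-type origin of replication and selected with chloramphenicol. Resistance is provided by the cat gene (chloramphenicol acetyltransferase), driven by its native cat promoter and followed by a lambda t0 terminator. Two further annotated terminators, a putative bacterial terminator and a his operon terminator, lie on either side of a short unannotated interval. Terminators in this arrangement typically serve to insulate a cloning site from transcriptional read-through from the backbone.

The insert is described as MCD10, a medium-strength RBS, formatted as a "Type 0" part that is compatible with assembly to a separate tag part, so that a downstream coding sequence can be joined to a tag during construction. It was introduced by Gibson cloning and is recorded as synthetic and unmutated. The automated feature table does not annotate the RBS itself. It detects only backbone elements, so the exact position and boundaries of the part, and any flanking assembly sites or overhangs, are not stated in the record. No promoter, coding sequence or reporter associated with the insert is annotated. Although catalogued as a bacterial expression vector, the plasmid is best understood as a donor of a translation-initiation part for a hierarchical cloning toolkit. In that role it is combined with promoter, tag, gene and terminator parts to build bacterial expression constructs with a defined, intermediate translation strength.
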