Addgene plasmid #204101: pBP-TagR_MCD10
Purpose: Type 0 tag-compatible RBS part
Depositing lab: Mikhail Shapiro. Depositing organization: California Institute of Technology.
Backbone
  Vector backbone: pSB1C3
  Backbone manufacturer: iGEM
  Vector type: Bacterial Expression
Growth in bacteria
  Bacterial resistance: Chloramphenicol, 25 μg/mL
  Growth temperature: 37°C
  Growth strain: NEB Stable
  Copy number: High Copy
Gene/Insert
  Gene/Insert name: MCD10 medium RBS for assembly with tag part
  Species: Synthetic
  Mutation: None
  Cloning method: Gibson Cloning
Terms and licenses: Academic/Nonprofit Terms; Industry Terms: Not Available to Industry
How to cite: pBP-TagR_MCD10 was a gift from Mikhail Shapiro (Addgene plasmid # 204101 ; http://n2t.net/addgene:204101 ; RRID:Addgene_204101)
